>Addgene plasmid #247015 | pBIG1A.HMBP.PrS.PRC2-trunc | addgene full sequence | sequence record 493377 | Addgene NGS Result
TTCTCTGTCACAGAATGAAAATTTTTCTGTCATCTCTTCGTTATTAATGTTTGTAATTGACTGAATATCA
ACGCTTATTTGCAGCCTGAACTGGGAGGCAGAATAAATGATCATATCGTCAATTATTACCTCCACGGGGA
GAGCCTGAGCAAACTGGCCTCAGGCATTTGAGAAGCACACGGTCACACTGCTTCCGGTAGTCAATAAACC
GGTAAGTAGCGTATGCGCTCACGCAACTGGTCCAGAACCTTGACCGAACGCAGCGGTGGTAACGGCGCAG
TGGCGGTTTTCATGGCTTGTTATGACTGTTTTTTTGGGGTACAGTCTATGCCTCGGGCATCCAAGCAGCA
AGCGCGTTACGCCGTGGGTCGATGTTTGATGTTATGGAGCAGCAACGATGTTACGCAGCAGGGCAGTCGC
CCTAAAACAAAGTTAAACATCATGAGGGAAGCGGTGATCGCCGAAGTATCGACTCAACTATCAGAGGTAG
TTGGCGTCATCGAGCGCCATCTCGAACCGACGTTGCTGGCCGTACATTTGTACGGCTCCGCAGTGGATGG
CGGCCTGAAGCCACACAGTGATATTGATTTGCTGGTTACGGTGACCGTAAGGCTTGATGAAACAACGCGG
CGAGCTTTGATCAACGACCTTTTGGAAACTTCGGCTTCCCCTGGAGAGAGCGAGATTCTCCGCGCTGTAG
AAGTCACCATTGTTGTGCACGACGACATCATTCCGTGGCGTTATCCAGCTAAGCGCGAACTGCAATTTGG
AGAATGGCAGCGCAATGACATTCTTGCAGGTATCTTCGAGCCAGCCACGATCGACATTGATCTGGCTATC
TTGCTGACAAAAGCAAGAGAACATAGCGTTGCCTTGGTAGGTCCAGCGGCGGAGGAACTCTTTGATCCGG
TTCCTGAACAGGATCTATTTGAGGCGCTAAATGAAACCTTAACGCTATGGAACTCGCCGCCCGACTGGGC
TGGCGATGAGCGAAATGTAGTGCTTACGTTGTCCCGCATTTGGTACAGCGCAGTAACCGGCAAAATCGCG
CCGAAGGATGTCGCTGCCGACTGGGCAATGGAGCGCCTGCCGGCCCAGTATCAGCCCGTCATACTTGAAG
CTAGACAGGCTTATCTTGGACAAGAAGAAGATCGCTTGGCCTCGCGCGCAGATCAGTTGGAAGAATTTGT
CCACTACGTGAAAGGCGAGATCACCAAGGTAGTCGGCAAATAATGTCTAACAATTCGTTCAAGCCGACGG
ATTGGCGAATGGG
[124 nt withheld, positions 1274-1397]
C
[91 nt withheld, positions 1399-1489]
A
[49 nt withheld, positions 1491-1539]
CCTTTGACGTTGGAGTCCACGTTCTT
[37 nt withheld, positions 1566-1602]
ACCCTATCTCGGTCTATTCTTTTGATTTATAAGGGATTTTGCCGATTTCGGCCTATTGGTTAAAAAATGA
GCTGATTTAACAAAAATTTAACGCGAATTTTAACAAAATATTAACGCTTACAATTTAGGTGGCACTTTTC
GGGGAAATGTGCGCGGAACCCCTATTTGTTTATTTTTCTAAATACATTCAAATATGTATCCGCTCATGAG
ACAATAACCCTGATAAATGCTTCAATAATATTGAAAAAGGAAGAGTATGAGTATTCAACATTTCCGTGTC
GCCCTTATTCCCTTTTTTGCGGCATTTTGCCTTCCTGTTTTTGCTCACCCAGAAACGCTGGTGAAAGTAA
AAGATGCTGAAGATCAGTTGGGTGCACGAGTGGGTTACATCGAACTGGATCTCAACAGCGGTAAGATCCT
TGAGAGTTTTCGCCCCGAAGAACGTTTTCCAATGATGAGCACTTTTAAAGTTCTGCTATGTGGCGCGGTA
TTATCCCGTATTGACGCCGGGCAAGAGCAACTCGGTCGCCGCATACACTATTCTCAGAATGACTTGGTTG
AGTACTCACCAGTCACAGAAAAGCATCTTACGGATGGCATGACAGTAAGAGAATTATGCAGTGCTGCCAT
AACCATGAGTGATAACACTGCGGCCAACTTACTTCTGACAACGATCGGAGGACCGAAGGAGCTAACCGCT
TTTTTGCACAACATGGGGGATCATGTAACTCGCCTTGATCGTTGGGAACCGGAGCTGAATGAAGCCATAC
CAAACGACGAGCGTGACACCACGATGCCTGTAGCAATGGCAACAACGTTGCGCAAACTATTAACTGGCGA
ACTACTTACTCTAGCTTCCCGGCAACAATTAATAGACTGGATGGAGGCGGATAAAGTTGCAGGACCACTT
CTGCGCTCGGCCCTTCCGGCTGGCTGGTTTATTGCTGATAAATCTGGAGCCGGTGAGCGTGGGTCTCGCG
GTATCATTGCAGCACTGGGGCCAGATGGTAAGCCCTCCCGTATCGTAGTTATCTACACGACGGGGAGTCA
GGCAACTATGGATGAACGAAATAGACAGATCGCTGAGATAGGTGCCTCACTGATTAAGCATTGGTAACTG
TCAGACCAAGTTTACTCATATATACTTTAGATTGATTTAAAACTTCATTTTTAATTTAAAAGGATCTAGG
TGAAGATCCTTTTTGATAATCTCATGACCAAAATCCCTTAACGTGAGTTTTCGTTCCACTGAGCGTCAGA
CCCCGTAGAAAAGATCAAAGGATCTTCTTGAGATCCTTTTTTTCTGCGCGTAATCTGCTGCTTGCAAACA
AAAAAACCACCGCTACCAGCGGTGGTTTGTTTGCCGGATCAAGAGCTACCAACTCTTTTTCCGAAGGTAA
CTGGCTTCAGCAGAGCGCAGATACCAAATACTATTCTTCTAGTGTAGCCGTAGTTAGGCCACCACTTCAA
GAACTCTGTAGCACCGCCTACATACCTCGCTCTGCTAATCCTGTTACCAGTGGCTGCTGCCAGTGGCGAT
AAGTCGTGTCTTACCGGGTTGGACTCAAGACGATAGTTACCGGATAAGGCGCAGCGGTCGGGCTGAACGG
GGGGTTCGTGCACACAGCCCAGCTTGGAGCGAACGACCTACACCGAACTGAGATACCTACAGCGTGAGCT
ATGAGAAAGCGCCACGCTTCCCGAAGGGAGAAAGGCGGACAGGTATCCGGTAAGCGGCAGGGTCGGAACA
GGAGAGCGCACGAGGGAGCTTCCAGGGGGAAACGCCTGGTATCTTTATAGTCCTGTCGGGTTTCGCCACC
TCTGACTTGAGCGTCGATTTTTGTGATGCTCGTCAGGGGGGCGGAGCCTATGGAAAAACGCCAGCAACGC
GGCCTTTTTACGGTTCCTGGCCTTTTGCTGGCCTTTTGCTCACATGTTCTTTCCTGCGTTATCCCCTGAT
TCTGTGGATAACCGTATTACCGCCTTTGAGTGAGCTGATACCGCTCGCCGCAGCCGAACGACCGAGCGCA
GCGAGTCAGTGAGCGAGGAAGCGGAAGAGCGCCTGATGCGGTATTTTCTCCTTACGCATCTGTGCGGTAT
TTCACACCGCATAGACCAGCCGCGTAACCTGGCAAAATCGGTTACGGTTGAGTAATAAATGGATGCCCTG
CGTAAGCGGGTGTGGGCGGACAATAAAGTCTTAAACTGAACAAAATAGATCTAAACTATGACAATAAAGT
CTTAAACTAGACAGAATAGTTGTAAACTGAAATCAGTCCAGTTATGCTGTGAAAAAGCATACTGGACTTT
TGTTATGGCTAAAGCAAACTCTTCATTTTCTGAAGTGCAAATTGCCCGTCGTATTAAAGAGGGGCGTGGC
CAAGGGCATGGTAAAGACTATATTCGCGGCGTTGTGACAATTTACCGAACAACTCCGCGGCCGGGAAGCC
GATCTCGGCTTGAACGAATTGTTAGGTGGCGGTACTTGGGTCGATATCAAAGTGCATCACTTCTTCCCGT
ATGCCCAACTTTGTATAGAGAGCCACTGCGGGATCGTCACCGTAATCTGCTTGCACGTAGATCACATAAG
CACCAAGCGCGTTGGCCTCATGCTTGAGGAGATTGATGAGCGCGGTGGCAATGCCCTGCCTCCGGTGCTC
GCCGGAGACTGCGAGATCATAGATATAGATCTCACTACGCGGCTGCTCAAACTTGGGCAGAACGTAAGCC
GCGAGAGCGCCAACAACCGCTTCTTGGTCGAAGGCAGCAAGCGCGATGAATGTCTTACTACGGAGCAAGT
TCCCGAGGTAATCGGAGTCCGGCTGATGTTGGGAGTAGGTGGCTACGTCTCCGAACTCACGACCGAAAAG
ATCAAGAGCAGCCCGCATGGATTTGACTTGGTCAGGGCCGAGCCTACATGTGCGAATGATGCCCATACTT
GAGCCACCTAACTTTGTTTTAGGGCGACTGCCCTGCTGCGTAACATCGTTGCTGCTGCGTAACATCGTTG
CTGCTCCATAACATCAAACATCGACCCACGGCGTAACGCGCTTGCTGCTTGGATGCCCGAGGCATAGACT
GTACAAAAAAACAGTCATAACAAGCCATGAAAACCGCCACTGCGCCGTTACCACCGCTGCGTTCGGTCAA
GGTTCTGGACCAGTTGCGTGAGCGCATACGCTACTTGCATTACAGTTTACGAACCGAACAGGCTTATGTC
AACTGGGTTTGTGCCTTCATCCGTTTCCACGGTGTGCGTCACCCGGCAACCTTGGGCAGCAGCGAAGTCG
AGGCATTTCTGTCCTGGCTGGCGAACGAGCGCAAGGTTTCGGTCTCCACGCATCGTCAGGCATTGGCGGC
CTTGCTGTTCTTCTACGGCAAGGTGCTGTGCACGGATCTGCCCTTGCTTCAGGAGATCGGTAGACCTCGG
CCGTCGCGGCGCTTGCCGGTGGTGCTGACCCCGGATGAAGTGGTTCGCATCCTCGGTTTTCTGGAAGGCG
AGCATCGTTTGTTCGCCCAGGACTCTAGCTATAGTTCTAGTGGTTGGCTACAGCTTTGTTTGTACTATCA
ACAGGTTGAACTGCTGATCAACAGATCCTCTACGCGGCCGCGGTACCATAACTTCGTATAGCATACATTA
TACGAAGTTATCTGGGTTTAAACGCTCTATGGTCTAAAGTTTTTATCGAGGCTAACTGAAACACGGAAGG
AGACAATACCGGAAGGAACCCGCGCTATGACGGCAATAAAAAGACAGAATAAAACGCACGGGTGTTGGGT
CGTTTGTTCATAAACGCGGGGTTCGGTCCCAGGGCTGGCACTCTGTCAAGTGAACGCTCTATGGTCTAAA
GATTTAAATCGACCTACTCCGGAATATTAATAGATCATGGAGATAATTAAAATGATAACCATCTCGCAAA
TAAATAAGTATTTTACTGTTTTCGTAACAGTTTTGTAATAAAAAAACCTATAAATATTCCGGATTATTCA
TACCGTCCCACCATCGGGCGCGGATCCAATGGGTCATCACCATCATCATCACGGTACCAAAACTGAAGAA
GGTAAACTGGTAATCTGGATTAACGGCGATAAAGGCTATAACGGTCTCGCTGAAGTCGGTAAGAAATTCG
AGAAAGATACCGGAATTAAAGTCACCGTTGAGCATCCGGATAAACTGGAAGAGAAATTCCCACAGGTTGC
GGCAACTGGCGATGGCCCTGACATTATCTTCTGGGCACACGACCGCTTTGGTGGCTACGCTCAATCTGGC
CTGTTGGCTGAAATCACCCCGGACAAAGCGTTCCAGGACAAGCTGTATCCGTTTACCTGGGATGCCGTAC
GTTACAACGGCAAGCTGATTGCTTACCCGATCGCTGTTGAAGCGTTATCGCTGATTTATAACAAAGATCT
GCTGCCGAACCCGCCAAAAACCTGGGAAGAGATCCCGGCGCTGGATAAAGAACTGAAAGCGAAAGGTAAG
AGCGCGCTGATGTTCAACCTGCAAGAACCGTACTTCACCTGGCCGCTGATTGCTGCTGACGGGGGTTATG
CGTTCAAGTATGAAAACGGCAAGTACGACATTAAAGACGTGGGCGTGGATAACGCTGGCGCGAAAGCGGG
TCTGACCTTCCTGGTTGACCTGATTAAAAACAAACACATGAATGCAGACACCGATTACTCCATCGCAGAA
GCTGCCTTTAATAAAGGCGAAACAGCGATGACCATCAACGGCCCGTGGGCATGGTCCAACATCGACACCA
GCAAAGTGAATTATGGTGTAACGGTACTGCCGACCTTCAAGGGTCAACCATCCAAACCGTTCGTTGGCGT
GCTGAGCGCAGGTATTAACGCCGCCAGTCCGAACAAAGAGCTGGCAAAAGAGTTCCTCGAAAACTATCTG
CTGACTGATGAAGGTCTGGAAGCGGTTAATAAAGACAAACCGCTGGGTGCCGTAGCGCTGAAGTCTTACG
AGGAAGAGTTGGCGAAAGATCCACGTATTGCCGCCACCATGGAAAACGCCCAGAAAGGTGAAATCATGCC
GAACATCCCGCAGATGTCCGCTTTCTGGTATGCCGTGCGTACTGCGGTGATCAACGCCGCCAGCGGTCGT
CAGACTGTCGATGAAGCCCTGAAAGACGCGCAGACTGGTACCGATTACGATATCCCAACGACCCTGGAAG
TTCTGTTCCAGGGGCCCCTGGGATCCGGCCAGACTGGGAAGAAATCTGAGAAGGGACCAGTTTGTTGGCG
GAAGCGTGTAAAATCAGAGTACATGCGACTGAGACAGCTCAAGAGGTTCAGACGAGCTGATGAAGTAAAG
AGTATGTTTAGTTCCAATCGTCAGAAAATTTTGGAAAGAACGGAAATCTTAAACCAAGAATGGAAACAGC
GAAGGATACAGCCTGTGCACATCCTGACTTCTGTGAGCTCATTGCGCGGGACTAGGGAGTGTTCGGTGAC
CAGTGACTTGGATTTTCCAACACAAGTCATCCCATTAAAGACTCTGAATGCAGTTGCTTCAGTACCCATA
ATGTATTCTTGGTCACCCCTACAGCAGAATTTTATGGTGGAAGATGAAACTGTTTTACATAACATTCCTT
ATATGGGAGATGAAGTTTTAGATCAGGATGGTACTTTCATTGAAGAACTAATAAAAAATTATGATGGGAA
AGTACACGGGGATAGAGAATGTGGGTTTATAAATGATGAAATTTTTGTGGAGTTGGTGAATGCCCTTGGT
CAATATAATGATGATGACGATGATGATGATGGAGACGATCCTGAAGAAAGAGAAGAAAAGCAGAAAGATC
TGGAGGATCACCGAGATGATAAAGAAAGCCGCCCACCTCGGAAATTTCCTTCTGATAAAATTTTTGAAGC
CATTTCCTCAATGTTTCCAGATAAGGGCACAGCAGAAGAACTAAAGGAAAAATATAAAGAACTCACCGAA
CAGCAGCTCCCAGGCGCACTTCCTCCTGAATGTACCCCCAACATAGATGGACCAAATGCTAAATCTGTTC
AGAGAGAGCAAAGCTTACACTCCTTTCATACGCTTTTCTGTAGGCGATGTTTTAAATATGACTGCTTCCT
ACATCGTAAGTGCAATTATTCTTTTCATGCAACACCCAACACTTATAAGCGGAAGAACACAGAAACAGCT
CTAGACAACAAACCTTGTGGACCACAGTGTTACCAGCATTTGGAGGGAGCAAAGGAGTTTGCTGCTGCTC
TCACCGCTGAGCGGATAAAGACCCCACCAAAACGTCCAGGAGGCCGCAGAAGAGGACGGCTTCCCAATAA
CAGTAGCAGGCCCAGCACCCCCACCATTAATGTGCTGGAATCAAAGGATACAGACAGTGATAGGGAAGCA
GGGACTGAAACGGGGGGAGAGAACAATGATAAAGAAGAAGAAGAGAAGAAAGATGAAACTTCGAGCTCCT
CTGAAGCAAATTCTCGGTGTCAAACACCAATAAAGATGAAGCCAAATATTGAACCTCCTGAGAATGTGGA
GTGGAGTGGTGCTGAAGCCTCAATGTTTAGAGTCCTCATTGGCACTTACTATGACAATTTCTGTGCCATT
GCTAGGTTAATTGGGACCAAAACATGTAGACAGGTGTATGAGTTTAGAGTCAAAGAATCTAGCATCATAG
CTCCAGCTCCCGCTGAGGATGTGGATACTCCTCCAAGGAAAAAGAAGAGGAAACACCGGTTGTGGGCTGC
ACACTGCAGAAAGATACAGCTGAAAAAGGACGGCTCCTCTAACCATGTTTACAACTATCAACCCTGTGAT
CATCCACGGCAGCCTTGTGACAGTTCGTGCCCTTGTGTGATAGCACAAAATTTTTGTGAAAAGTTTTGTC
AATGTAGTTCAGAGTGTCAAAACCGCTTTCCGGGATGCCGCTGCAAAGCACAGTGCAACACCAAGCAGTG
CCCGTGCTACCTGGCTGTCCGAGAGTGTGACCCTGACCTCTGTCTTACTTGTGGAGCCGCTGACCATTGG
GACAGTAAAAATGTGTCCTGCAAGAACTGCAGTATTCAGCGGGGCTCCAAAAAGCATCTATTGCTGGCAC
CATCTGACGTGGCAGGCTGGGGGATTTTTATCAAAGATCCTGTGCAGAAAAATGAATTCATCTCAGAATA
CTGTGGAGAGATTATTTCTCAAGATGAAGCTGACAGAAGAGGGAAAGTGTATGATAAATACATGTGCAGC
TTTCTGTTCAACTTGAACAATGATTTTGTGGTGGATGCAACCCGCAAGGGTAACAAAATTCGTTTTGCAA
ATCATTCGGTAAATCCAAACTGCTATGCAAAAGTTATGATGGTTAACGGTGATCACAGGATAGGTATTTT
TGCCAAGAGAGCCATCCAGACTGGCGAAGAGCTGTTTTTTGATTACAGATACAGCCAGGCTGATGCCCTG
AAGTATGTCGGCATCGAAAGAGAAATGGAAATCCCTTGATAAAAGCTTGTCGAGAAGTACTAGAGGATCA
TAATCAGCCATACCACATTTGTAGAGGTTTTACTTGCTTTAAAAAACCTCCCACACCTCCCCCTGAACCT
GAAACATAAAATGAATGCAATTGTTGTTGTTAACTTGTTTATTGCAGCTTATAATGGTTACAAATAAAGC
AATAGCATCACAAATTTCACAAATAAAGCATTTTTTTCACTGCATTCTAGTTGTGGTTTGTCCAAACTCA
TCAATGTATCTTATCATGTCTGGATCTGATCACTGCTTGAGCCTAGAAGATCCGGCTGCTAACAAAGCCC
GAAAGGAAGCTGAGTTGGCTGCTGCCACCGCTGAGCAATAACTATCATAACCATTTAAATAAACTGGATA
CTATTGCACGTTTAAATCGACCTACTCCGGAATATTAATAGATCATGGAGATAATTAAAATGATAACCAT
CTCGCAAATAAATAAGTATTTTACTGTTTTCGTAACAGTTTTGTAATAAAAAAACCTATAAATATTCCGG
ATTATTCATACCGTCCCACCATCGGGCGCGGATCCAATGGGTCATCACCATCATCATCACGGTACCAAAA
CTGAAGAAGGTAAACTGGTAATCTGGATTAACGGCGATAAAGGCTATAACGGTCTCGCTGAAGTCGGTAA
GAAATTCGAGAAAGATACCGGAATTAAAGTCACCGTTGAGCATCCGGATAAACTGGAAGAGAAATTCCCA
CAGGTTGCGGCAACTGGCGATGGCCCTGACATTATCTTCTGGGCACACGACCGCTTTGGTGGCTACGCTC
AATCTGGCCTGTTGGCTGAAATCACCCCGGACAAAGCGTTCCAGGACAAGCTGTATCCGTTTACCTGGGA
TGCCGTACGTTACAACGGCAAGCTGATTGCTTACCCGATCGCTGTTGAAGCGTTATCGCTGATTTATAAC
AAAGATCTGCTGCCGAACCCGCCAAAAACCTGGGAAGAGATCCCGGCGCTGGATAAAGAACTGAAAGCGA
AAGGTAAGAGCGCGCTGATGTTCAACCTGCAAGAACCGTACTTCACCTGGCCGCTGATTGCTGCTGACGG
GGGTTATGCGTTCAAGTATGAAAACGGCAAGTACGACATTAAAGACGTGGGCGTGGATAACGCTGGCGCG
AAAGCGGGTCTGACCTTCCTGGTTGACCTGATTAAAAACAAACACATGAATGCAGACACCGATTACTCCA
TCGCAGAAGCTGCCTTTAATAAAGGCGAAACAGCGATGACCATCAACGGCCCGTGGGCATGGTCCAACAT
CGACACCAGCAAAGTGAATTATGGTGTAACGGTACTGCCGACCTTCAAGGGTCAACCATCCAAACCGTTC
GTTGGCGTGCTGAGCGCAGGTATTAACGCCGCCAGTCCGAACAAAGAGCTGGCAAAAGAGTTCCTCGAAA
ACTATCTGCTGACTGATGAAGGTCTGGAAGCGGTTAATAAAGACAAACCGCTGGGTGCCGTAGCGCTGAA
GTCTTACGAGGAAGAGTTGGCGAAAGATCCACGTATTGCCGCCACCATGGAAAACGCCCAGAAAGGTGAA
ATCATGCCGAACATCCCGCAGATGTCCGCTTTCTGGTATGCCGTGCGTACTGCGGTGATCAACGCCGCCA
GCGGTCGTCAGACTGTCGATGAAGCCCTGAAAGACGCGCAGACTGCGGCCGCAGGCACCGATTACGATAT
CCCAACGACCCTGGAAGTTCTGTTCCAGGGGCCCGGGGTGAAGAAGCCGAAAATGGAGCACGTCCAGGCT
GACCACGAGCTTTTCCTCCAGGCCTTTGAGAAGCCAACACAGATCTATAGATTTCTTCGAACTCGGAATC
TCATAGCACCAATATTTTTGCACAGAACTCTTACTTACATGTCTCATCGAAACTCCAGAACAAACATCAA
AAGGAAAACATTTAAAGTTGATGATATGTTATCAAAAGTAGAGAAAATGAAAGGAGAGCAAGAATCTCAT
AGCTTGTCAGCTCATTTGCAGCTTACGTTTACTGGTTTCTTCCACAAAAATGATAAGCCATCACCAAACT
CAGAAAATGAACAAAATTCTGTTACCCTGGAAGTCCTGCTTGTGAAAGTTTGCCACAAAAAAAGAAAGGA
TGTAAGTTGTCCAATAAGGCAAGTTCCCACAGGTAAAAAGCAGGTGCCTTTGAATCCTGACCTCAATCAA
ACAAAACCCGGAAATTTCCCGTCCCTTGCAGTTTCCAGTAATGAATTTGAACCTAGTAACAGCCATATGG
TGAAGTCTTACTCGTTGCTATTTAGAGTGACTCGTCCAGGAAGAAGAGAGTTTAATGGAATGATTAATGG
AGAAACCAATGAAAATATTGATGTCAATGAAGAGCTTCCAGCCAGAAGAAAACGAAATCGTGAGGATGGG
GAAAAGACATTTGTTGCACAAATGACAGTATTTGATAAAAACAGGCGCTTACAGCTTTTAGATGGGGAAT
ATGAAGTAGCCATGCAGGAAATGGAAGAATGTCCAATAAGCAAGAAAAGAGCAACATGGGAGACTATTCT
TGATGGGAAGAGGCTGCCTCCATTCGAAACATTTTCTCAGGGACCTACGTTGCAGTTCACTCTTCGTTGG
ACAGGAGAGACGAATGATAAATCTACGGCTCCTATTGCCAAACCTCTTGCCACTAGAAATTCAGAGAGTC
TCCATCAGGAAAACAAGCCTGGTTCAGTTAAACCTACTCAAACTATTGCTGTTAAAGAATCATTGACTAC
AGATCTACAAACAAGAAAAGAAAAGGATACTCCAAATGAAAACCGACAAAAATTAAGAATATTTTATCAG
TTTCTCTATAACAACAATACAAGGCAACAAACTGAAGCAAGAGATGACCTGCATTGCCCTTGGTGTACTC
TGAACTGCCGCAAACTTTATAGTTTACTCAAGCATCTTAAACTCTGCCATAGCAGATTTATCTTCAACTA
TGTTTATCATCCAAAAGGTGCTAGGATAGATGTTTCTATCAATGAGTGTTATGATGGCTCCTATGCAGGA
AATCCTCAGGATATTCATCGCCAACCTGGATTTGCTTTTAGTCGCAACGGACCAGTTAAGAGAACACCTA
TCACACATATTCTTGTGTGCAGGCCAAAACGAACAAAAGCAAGCATGTCTGAATTTCTTGAATCTGAAGA
TGGGGAAGTAGAACAGCAAAGAACATATAGTAGTGGCCACAATCGTCTGTATTTCCATAGTGATACCTGC
TTACCTCTCCGTCCACAAGAAATGGAAGTAGATAGTGAAGATGAAAAGGATCCTGAATGGCTAAGAGAAA
AAACCATTACACAAATTGAAGAGTTTTCTGATGTTAATGAAGGAGAGAAAGAAGTGATGAAACTCTGGAA
TCTCCATGTCATGAAGCATGGGTTTATTGCTGACAATCAAATGAATCATGCCTGTATGCTGTTTGTAGAA
AATTATGGACAGAAAATAATTAAGAAGAATTTATGTCGAAACTTCATGCTTCATCTAGTCAGCATGCATG
ACTTTAATCTTATTAGCATAATGTCAATAGATAAAGCTGTTACCAAGCTCCGTGAAATGCAGTGATAAAA
GCTTGTCGAGAAGTACTAGAGGATCATAATCAGCCATACCACATTTGTAGAGGTTTTACTTGCTTTAAAA
AACCTCCCACACCTCCCCCTGAACCTGAAACATAAAATGAATGCAATTGTTGTTGTTAACTTGTTTATTG
CAGCTTATAATGGTTACAAATAAAGCAATAGCATCACAAATTTCACAAATAAAGCATTTTTTTCACTGCA
TTCTAGTTGTGGTTTGTCCAAACTCATCAATGTATCTTATCATGTCTGGATCTGATCACTGCTTGAGCCT
AGAAGATCCGGCTGCTAACAAAGCCCGAAAGGAAGCTGAGTTGGCTGCTGCCACCGCTGAGCAATAACTA
TCATAACCATTTAAATAAACCTAATGATGCCTGATGTTTAAATCGACCTACTCCGGAATATTAATAGATC
ATGGAGATAATTAAAATGATAACCATCTCGCAAATAAATAAGTATTTTACTGTTTTCGTAACAGTTTTGT
AATAAAAAAACCTATAAATATTCCGGATTATTCATACCGTCCCACCATCGGGCGCGGATCCAATGGGTCA
TCACCATCATCATCACGGTACCAAAACTGAAGAAGGTAAACTGGTAATCTGGATTAACGGCGATAAAGGC
TATAACGGTCTCGCTGAAGTCGGTAAGAAATTCGAGAAAGATACCGGAATTAAAGTCACCGTTGAGCATC
CGGATAAACTGGAAGAGAAATTCCCACAGGTTGCGGCAACTGGCGATGGCCCTGACATTATCTTCTGGGC
ACACGACCGCTTTGGTGGCTACGCTCAATCTGGCCTGTTGGCTGAAATCACCCCGGACAAAGCGTTCCAG
GACAAGCTGTATCCGTTTACCTGGGATGCCGTACGTTACAACGGCAAGCTGATTGCTTACCCGATCGCTG
TTGAAGCGTTATCGCTGATTTATAACAAAGATCTGCTGCCGAACCCGCCAAAAACCTGGGAAGAGATCCC
GGCGCTGGATAAAGAACTGAAAGCGAAAGGTAAGAGCGCGCTGATGTTCAACCTGCAAGAACCGTACTTC
ACCTGGCCGCTGATTGCTGCTGACGGGGGTTATGCGTTCAAGTATGAAAACGGCAAGTACGACATTAAAG
ACGTGGGCGTGGATAACGCTGGCGCGAAAGCGGGTCTGACCTTCCTGGTTGACCTGATTAAAAACAAACA
CATGAATGCAGACACCGATTACTCCATCGCAGAAGCTGCCTTTAATAAAGGCGAAACAGCGATGACCATC
AACGGCCCGTGGGCATGGTCCAACATCGACACCAGCAAAGTGAATTATGGTGTAACGGTACTGCCGACCT
TCAAGGGTCAACCATCCAAACCGTTCGTTGGCGTGCTGAGCGCAGGTATTAACGCCGCCAGTCCGAACAA
AGAGCTGGCAAAAGAGTTCCTCGAAAACTATCTGCTGACTGATGAAGGTCTGGAAGCGGTTAATAAAGAC
AAACCGCTGGGTGCCGTAGCGCTGAAGTCTTACGAGGAAGAGTTGGCGAAAGATCCACGTATTGCCGCCA
CCATGGAAAACGCCCAGAAAGGTGAAATCATGCCGAACATCCCGCAGATGTCCGCTTTCTGGTATGCCGT
GCGTACTGCGGTGATCAACGCCGCCAGCGGTCGTCAGACTGTCGATGAAGCCCTGAAAGACGCGCAGACT
GCGGCCGCAGGCACCGATTACGATATCCCAACGACCCTGGAAGTTCTGTTCCAGGGGCCCGGGTCTTTCA
AATGTGTAAATAGTCTCAAGGAAGATCATAACCAACCATTGTTTGGAGTTCAGTTTAACTGGCACAGTAA
AGAAGGAGATCCATTAGTGTTTGCAACTGTAGGAAGCAACAGAGTTACCTTGTATGAATGTCATTCACAA
GGAGAAATCCGGTTGTTGCAATCTTACGTGGATGCTGATGCTGATGAAAACTTTTACACTTGTGCATGGA
CCTATGATAGCAATACGAGCCATCCTCTGCTGGCTGTAGCTGGATCTAGAGGCATAATTAGGATAATAAA
TCCTATAACAATGCAGTGTATAAAGCACTATGTTGGCCATGGAAATGCTATCAATGAGCTGAAATTCCAT
CCAAGAGATCCAAATCTTCTCTTGTCAGTAAGTAAAGATCATGCTTTACGATTATGGAATATCCAGACGG
ACACTCTGGTGGCAATATTTGGAGGCGTAGAAGGACACAGAGATGAAGTTCTAAGTGCTGATTATGATCT
TTTGGGTGAAAAAATAATGTCCTGTGGTATGGATCATTCTCTTAAACTTTGGAGGATCAATTCAAAGAGA
ATGATGAATGCAATTAAGGAATCTTATGATTATAATCCAAATAAAACTAACAGGCCATTTATTTCTCAGA
AAATCCATTTTCCTGATTTTTCTACCAGAGACATACATAGGAATTATGTTGATTGTGTGCGATGGTTAGG
CGATTTGATACTTTCTAAGTCTTGTGAAAATGCCATTGTGTGCTGGAAACCTGGCAAGATGGAAGATGAT
ATAGATAAAATTAAACCCAGTGAATCTAATGTGACTATTCTTGGGCGATTTGATTACAGCCAGTGTGACA
TTTGGTACATGAGGTTTTCTATGGATTTCTGGCAAAAGATGCTTGCATTGGGCAATCAAGTTGGCAAACT
TTATGTTTGGGATTTAGAAGTAGAAGATCCTCATAAAGCCAAATGTACAACACTGACTCATCATAAATGT
GGTGCTGCTATTCGACAAACCAGTTTTAGCAGGGATAGCAGCATTCTTATAGCTGTTTGTGATGATGCCA
GTATTTGGCGCTGGGATCGACTTCGATGATAAAAGCTTGTCGAGAAGTACTAGAGGATCATAATCAGCCA
TACCACATTTGTAGAGGTTTTACTTGCTTTAAAAAACCTCCCACACCTCCCCCTGAACCTGAAACATAAA
ATGAATGCAATTGTTGTTGTTAACTTGTTTATTGCAGCTTATAATGGTTACAAATAAAGCAATAGCATCA
CAAATTTCACAAATAAAGCATTTTTTTCACTGCATTCTAGTTGTGGTTTGTCCAAACTCATCAATGTATC
TTATCATGTCTGGATCTGATCACTGCTTGAGCCTAGAAGATCCGGCTGCTAACAAAGCCCGAAAGGAAGC
TGAGTTGGCTGCTGCCACCGCTGAGCAATAACTATCATAACCATTTAAATAAACGGTTCACATAGCTTAG
TTTAAATCGACCTACTCCGGAATATTAATAGATCATGGAGATAATTAAAATGATAACCATCTCGCAAATA
AATAAGTATTTTACTGTTTTCGTAACAGTTTTGTAATAAAAAAACCTATAAATATTCCGGATTATTCATA
CCGTCCCACCATCGGGCGCGGATCCAATGGGTCATCACCATCATCATCACGGTACCAAAACTGAAGAAGG
TAAACTGGTAATCTGGATTAACGGCGATAAAGGCTATAACGGTCTCGCTGAAGTCGGTAAGAAATTCGAG
AAAGATACCGGAATTAAAGTCACCGTTGAGCATCCGGATAAACTGGAAGAGAAATTCCCACAGGTTGCGG
CAACTGGCGATGGCCCTGACATTATCTTCTGGGCACACGACCGCTTTGGTGGCTACGCTCAATCTGGCCT
GTTGGCTGAAATCACCCCGGACAAAGCGTTCCAGGACAAGCTGTATCCGTTTACCTGGGATGCCGTACGT
TACAACGGCAAGCTGATTGCTTACCCGATCGCTGTTGAAGCGTTATCGCTGATTTATAACAAAGATCTGC
TGCCGAACCCGCCAAAAACCTGGGAAGAGATCCCGGCGCTGGATAAAGAACTGAAAGCGAAAGGTAAGAG
CGCGCTGATGTTCAACCTGCAAGAACCGTACTTCACCTGGCCGCTGATTGCTGCTGACGGGGGTTATGCG
TTCAAGTATGAAAACGGCAAGTACGACATTAAAGACGTGGGCGTGGATAACGCTGGCGCGAAAGCGGGTC
TGACCTTCCTGGTTGACCTGATTAAAAACAAACACATGAATGCAGACACCGATTACTCCATCGCAGAAGC
TGCCTTTAATAAAGGCGAAACAGCGATGACCATCAACGGCCCGTGGGCATGGTCCAACATCGACACCAGC
AAAGTGAATTATGGTGTAACGGTACTGCCGACCTTCAAGGGTCAACCATCCAAACCGTTCGTTGGCGTGC
TGAGCGCAGGTATTAACGCCGCCAGTCCGAACAAAGAGCTGGCAAAAGAGTTCCTCGAAAACTATCTGCT
GACTGATGAAGGTCTGGAAGCGGTTAATAAAGACAAACCGCTGGGTGCCGTAGCGCTGAAGTCTTACGAG
GAAGAGTTGGCGAAAGATCCACGTATTGCCGCCACCATGGAAAACGCCCAGAAAGGTGAAATCATGCCGA
ACATCCCGCAGATGTCCGCTTTCTGGTATGCCGTGCGTACTGCGGTGATCAACGCCGCCAGCGGTCGTCA
GACTGTCGATGAAGCCCTGAAAGACGCGCAGACTGGTACCGATTACGATATCCCAACGACCCTGGAAGTT
CTGTTCCAGGGGCCCCTGGGATCCGCCGACAAGGAAGCAGCCTTCGACGACGCAGTGGAAGAACGAGTGA
TCAACGAGGAATACAAAATATGGAAAAAGAACACCCCTTTTCTTTATGATTTGGTGATGACCCATGCTCT
GGAGTGGCCCAGCCTAACTGCCCAGTGGCTTCCAGATGTAACCAGACCAGAAGGGAAAGATTTCAGCATT
CATCGACTTGTCCTGGGGACACACACATCGGATGAACAAAACCATCTTGTTATAGCCAGTGTGCAGCTCC
CTAATGATGATGCTCAGTTTGATGCGTCACACTACGACAGTGAGAAAGGAGAATTTGGAGGTTTTGGTTC
AGTTAGTGGAAAAATTGAAATAGAAATCAAGATCAACCATGAAGGAGAAGTAAACAGGGCCCGTTATATG
CCCCAGAACCCTTGTATCATCGCAACAAAGACTCCTTCCAGTGATGTTCTTGTCTTTGACTATACAAAAC
ATCCTTCTAAACCAGATCCTTCTGGAGAGTGCAACCCAGACTTGCGTCTCCGTGGACATCAGAAGGAAGG
CTATGGGCTTTCTTGGAACCCAAATCTCAGTGGGCACTTACTTAGTGCTTCAGATGACCATACCATCTGC
CTGTGGGACATCAGTGCCGTTCCAAAGGAGGGAAAAGTGGTAGATGCGAAGACCATCTTTACAGGGCATA
CGGCAGTAGTAGAAGATGTTTCCTGGCATCTACTCCATGAGTCTCTGTTTGGGTCAGTTGCTGATGATCA
GAAACTTATGATTTGGGATACTCGTTCAAACAATACTTCCAAACCAAGCCACTCAGTTGATGCTCACACT
GCTGAAGTGAACTGCCTTTCTTTCAATCCTTATAGTGAGTTCATTCTTGCCACAGGATCAGCTGACAAGA
CTGTTGCCTTGTGGGATCTGAGAAATCTGAAACTTAAGTTGCATTCCTTTGAGTCACATAAGGATGAAAT
ATTCCAGGTTCAGTGGTCACCTCACAATGAGACTATTTTAGCTTCCAGTGGTACTGATCGCAGACTGAAT
GTCTGGGATTTAAGTAAAATTGGAGAGGAACAATCCCCAGAAGATGCAGAAGACGGGCCACCAGAGTTGT
TGTTTATTCATGGTGGTCATACTGCCAAGATATCTGATTTCTCCTGGAATCCCAATGAACCTTGGGTGAT
TTGTTCTGTATCAGAAGACAATATCATGCAAGTGTGGCAAATGGCAGAGAACATTTATAATGATGAAGAC
CCTGAAGGAAGCGTGGATCCAGAAGGACAAGGGTCCTGATAAAAGCTTGTCGAGAAGTACTAGAGGATCA
TAATCAGCCATACCACATTTGTAGAGGTTTTACTTGCTTTAAAAAACCTCCCACACCTCCCCCTGAACCT
GAAACATAAAATGAATGCAATTGTTGTTGTTAACTTGTTTATTGCAGCTTATAATGGTTACAAATAAAGC
AATAGCATCACAAATTTCACAAATAAAGCATTTTTTTCACTGCATTCTAGTTGTGGTTTGTCCAAACTCA
TCAATGTATCTTATCATGTCTGGATCTGATCACTGCTTGAGCCTAGAAGATCCGGCTGCTAACAAAGCCC
GAAAGGAAGCTGAGTTGGCTGCTGCCACCGCTGAGCAATAACTATCATAACCATTTAAATAAATCTATAT
CTCAATCGGGGTTACGTCGATACCCCACCGAGACCCCATTGGGACCAATACGCCCGCGTTTCTTCCTTTT
CCCCACCCCAACCCCCAAGTTCGGGTGAAGGCCCAGGGCTCGCAGCCAACGTCGGGGCGGCAAGCCCTGC
CATAGCCACTACGGGTTAATTAAAAACTATATCTCAATCGGGGTTTAAACAGGAGATCCGAACCAGATAA
GTGAAATCTAGTTCCAAACTATTTTGTCATTTTTAATTTTCGTATTAGCTTACGACGCTACACCCAGTTC
CCATCTATTTTGTCACTCTTCCCTAAATAATCCTTAAAAACTCCATTTCCACCCCTCCCAGTTCCCAACT
ATTTTGTCCGCCCACAGCGGGGCATTTTTCTTCCTGTTATGTTTTTAATCAAACATCCTGCCAACTCCAT
GTGACAAACCGTCATCTTCGGCTACTTT
Features (pLannotate 1.2.2; 40 found; start..end, strand, type, name):
    213..293     -  CDS            int (fragment): INT2_ECOLX - Protein inferred from homology: Swiss-Prot protein existence level 3. Putative integrase believed to be involved in the insertion of antibiotic resistance genes into plasmids and transposons. From Escherichia coli.
    379..435     +  CDS            GmR (fragment): gentamycin acetyltransferase; aacC1; confers resistance to gentamycin
    442..1233    +  CDS            SmR: aminoglycoside adenylyltransferase (Murphy, 1985); aadA; confers resistance to spectinomycin and streptomycin
   1274..1728    +  rep_origin     f1 ori (sequence partly withheld): f1 bacteriophage origin of replication; arrow indicates direction of (+) strand synthesis
   1754..1858    +  promoter       AmpR promoter: bla
   1859..2719    +  CDS            AmpR: β-lactamase; bla; confers resistance to ampicillin, carbenicillin, and related antibiotics
   2890..3478    +  rep_origin     ori: high-copy-number ColE1/pMB1/pBR322/pUC origin of replication
   3664..3715    -  misc_feature   bom (fragment): basis of mobility region from pBR322
   3783..4007    -  mobile_element Tn7R: mini-Tn7 element (right end of the Tn7 transposon) Tn7
   4074..4607    -  CDS            GmR: gentamycin acetyltransferase; aacC1; confers resistance to gentamycin
   4796..4824    -  promoter       Pc promoter: intI1 (promoter lies within the coding sequence); class 1 integron promoter
   4802..5164    -  CDS            YPR2_ECOLX (fragment): Protein predicted: Swiss-Prot protein existence level 4. From Escherichia coli.
   5164..5191    -  rep_origin     R6K γ ori (fragment): γ replication origin from E. coli plasmid R6K; requires the R6K initiator protein pi for replication
   5220..5253    +  protein_bind   loxP: Cre-mediated recombination occurs in the 8-bp core sequence (GCATACAT). Cre recombinase
   5343..5391    +  polyA_signal   HSV TK poly(A) signal: herpes simplex virus thymidine kinase polyadenylation signal (Cole and Stacy, 1985)
   5486..5577    +  promoter       polyhedrin promoter: polh from Autographa californica; promoter for the baculovirus polyhedrin gene
   5651..6748    +  CDS            MBP: maltose binding protein from E. coli; malE (mutated); This version of the gene does not encode a signal sequence, so MBP will remain in the cytosol.
   6809..9058    +  CDS            EZH2: EZH2_HUMAN - Also known as KMT6. Experimental evidence at protein level: Swiss-Prot protein existence level 1. Polycomb group (PcG) protein. Catalytic subunit of the PRC2/EED-EZH2 complex, which methylates 'Lys-9' (H3K9me) and 'Lys-27' (H3K27me) of histone H3, leading to transcriptional repression of the affected target gene. Able to mono-, di- and trimethylate 'Lys-27' of histone H3 to form H3K27me1, H3K27me2 and H3K27me3, respectively. Displays a preference for substrates with less methylation, loses activity when progressively more methyl groups are incorporated into H3K27, H3K27me0 > H3K27
   9088..9171    +  CDS            large T antigen (fragment): large T antigen from SV40 (simian virus 40)
   9194..9328    +  polyA_signal   SV40 poly(A) signal: SV40 polyadenylation signal
   9357..9406    +  CDS            SET1 (fragment): solubility-enhancement tag derived from T7 phage gene 10B
   9484..9575    +  promoter       polyhedrin promoter: polh from Autographa californica; promoter for the baculovirus polyhedrin gene
   9649..10746   +  CDS            MBP: maltose binding protein from E. coli; malE (mutated); This version of the gene does not encode a signal sequence, so MBP will remain in the cytosol.
  10810..12654   +  CDS            SUZ12 (fragment): SUZ12_HUMAN - Also known as CHET9, JJAZ1, KIAA0160. Experimental evidence at protein level: Swiss-Prot protein existence level 1. Polycomb group (PcG) protein. Component of the PRC2 complex, which methylates 'Lys-9' (H3K9me) and 'Lys-27' (H3K27me) of histone H3, leading to transcriptional repression of the affected target gene (PubMed:15225548, PubMed:15231737, PubMed:15385962, PubMed:16618801, PubMed:17344414, PubMed:18285464, PubMed:28229514, PubMed:29499137, PubMed:31959557). The PRC2 complex may also serve as a recruiting platform for DNA methyltransferases, thereby linking two epigenetic
  12684..12767   +  CDS            large T antigen (fragment): large T antigen from SV40 (simian virus 40)
  12790..12924   +  polyA_signal   SV40 poly(A) signal: SV40 polyadenylation signal
  12953..13002   +  CDS            SET1 (fragment): solubility-enhancement tag derived from T7 phage gene 10B
  13080..13171   +  promoter       polyhedrin promoter: polh from Autographa californica; promoter for the baculovirus polyhedrin gene
  13245..14342   +  CDS            MBP: maltose binding protein from E. coli; malE (mutated); This version of the gene does not encode a signal sequence, so MBP will remain in the cytosol.
  14331..15488   +  CDS            EED (fragment): EED_HUMAN - Experimental evidence at protein level: Swiss-Prot protein existence level 1. Polycomb group (PcG) protein. Component of the PRC2/EED-EZH2 complex, which methylates 'Lys-9' and 'Lys-27' of histone H3, leading to transcriptional repression of the affected target gene. Also recognizes 'Lys-26' trimethylated histone H1 with the effect of inhibiting PRC2 complex methyltransferase activity on nucleosomal histone H3 'Lys-27', whereas H3 'Lys-27' recognition has the opposite effect, enabling the propagation of this repressive mark. The PRC2/EED- EZH2 complex may also serve as a recruiting
  15518..15601   +  CDS            large T antigen (fragment): large T antigen from SV40 (simian virus 40)
  15624..15758   +  polyA_signal   SV40 poly(A) signal: SV40 polyadenylation signal
  15787..15836   +  CDS            SET1 (fragment): solubility-enhancement tag derived from T7 phage gene 10B
  15914..16005   +  promoter       polyhedrin promoter: polh from Autographa californica; promoter for the baculovirus polyhedrin gene
  16079..17176   +  CDS            MBP: maltose binding protein from E. coli; malE (mutated); This version of the gene does not encode a signal sequence, so MBP will remain in the cytosol.
  17237..18508   +  CDS            RBBP4: RBBP4_BOVIN - Experimental evidence at protein level: Swiss-Prot protein existence level 1. Core histone-binding subunit that may target chromatin assembly factors, chromatin remodeling factors and histone deacetylases to their histone substrates in a manner that is regulated by nucleosomal DNA. Component of several complexes which regulate chromatin metabolism. These include the chromatin assembly factor 1 (CAF-1) complex, which is required for chromatin assembly following DNA replication and DNA repair; the core histone deacetylase (HDAC) complex, which promotes histone deacetylation and con
  18538..18621   +  CDS            large T antigen (fragment): large T antigen from SV40 (simian virus 40)
  18644..18778   +  polyA_signal   SV40 poly(A) signal: SV40 polyadenylation signal
  18807..18856   +  CDS            SET1 (fragment): solubility-enhancement tag derived from T7 phage gene 10B
  19093..19258   -  mobile_element Tn7L: mini-Tn7 element (left end of the Tn7 transposon) Tn7
