[The description below was written by a language model from this plasmid's Addgene catalogue record and pLannotate feature annotations shown in this document.]
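Description:
pBIG1A.HMBP.PrS.PRC2-trunc is a 19.3 kb multigene insect-cell expression plasmid built on the pBIG1a backbone (the biGBac-type system for assembling several baculoviral expression cassettes into one transfer vector) by Gibson cloning. In E. coli it is maintained at high copy through a ColE1/pUC-type origin and selected with ampicillin and gentamicin. The annotation also shows an f1 origin and a spectinomycin/streptomycin resistance gene (aadA), which matches the spectinomycin marker listed in the catalogue. Mini-Tn7 left and right ends flank the gentamicin resistance gene, a loxP site and all four expression cassettes. This arrangement allows Tn7 transposition of the whole block into a baculovirus bacmid, which is then used to produce recombinant virus.

The payload consists of four tandem, same-orientation cassettes, each with its own polyhedrin promoter and SV40 polyadenylation signal. They encode human EZH2, SUZ12 truncated to residues 70–685, EED truncated to residues 80–411, and RBBP4, the core subunits of Polycomb Repressive Complex 2, the histone H3 lysine 27 methyltransferase. The catalogue lists the MBP tag only under EZH2, but the feature table shows a signal-sequence-free MBP coding region directly upstream of every subunit. According to the stated purpose, the tag is an N-terminal hexahistidine-MBP removable with PreScission (3C) protease. The His tag and cleavage site are not annotated individually. The short "large T antigen" and "SET1" fragment hits that recur between cassettes are probably incidental matches within the terminator and linker regions.

Co-expressing all subunits from one virus supports assembly of a truncated PRC2 complex in insect cells. The complex can then be affinity purified and the tags removed, yielding material for biochemical or structural studies.
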