Addgene plasmid #247015: pBIG1A.HMBP.PrS.PRC2-trunc
Purpose: Expression of EZH2, SUZ12 (70-685), EED (80-411), RBBP4 under a C3-cleavable (PreScission Protease) N-terminal hexahistidine-MBP tag.
Depositing lab: Chen Davidovich. Depositing organization: Monash University. Publication: Auto-inhibition of PRC2 by the broadly expressed long isoform of AEBP2. Mucha M, Lai Z, McKenzie NJ, Matra F, Boudes M, Flanigan SF, Alejo-Vinogradova MT, Monger C, Zhang Q, Nimmo D, Healy E, Silva AJ, Angelov D, Reck DM, Holland G, Atmaca ZE, King HE, Hamilton M, Glancy E, Nolan J, Weatheritt RJ, Bell O, Vermeulen M, Davidovich C, Bracken AP. EMBO J. 2025 Dec;44(23):6979-7020. doi: 10.1038/s44318-025-00616-9. Epub 2025 Oct 30. PubMed 41168462.
Backbone
  Vector backbone: pBIG1a
  Vector type: Insect Expression
  Selectable markers: Spectinomycin
Growth in bacteria
  Bacterial resistance: Ampicillin and Gentamicin, 100 & 10 μg/mL
  Growth temperature: 37°C
  Growth strain: EPI300
  Copy number: High Copy
Gene/Insert 1
  Gene/Insert name: EZH2
  Species: H. sapiens (human)
  Entrez Gene: EZH2 (a.k.a. ENX-1, ENX1, EZH2b, KMT6, KMT6A, WVS, WVS2)
  Tag / fusion protein: MBP (N terminal on insert)
  Cloning method: Gibson Cloning
Gene/Insert 2
  Gene/Insert name: SUZ12
  Species: H. sapiens (human)
  Mutation: aa 70-685 only
  Entrez Gene: SUZ12 (a.k.a. CHET9, IMMAS, JJAZ1)
Gene/Insert 3
  Gene/Insert name: EED
  Species: H. sapiens (human)
  Mutation: aa 80-411 only
  Entrez Gene: EED (a.k.a. COGIS, HEED, WAIT1)
Gene/Insert 4
  Gene/Insert name: RBBP4
  Species: H. sapiens (human)
  Entrez Gene: RBBP4 (a.k.a. NURF55, RBAP48, lin-53)
Terms and licenses: Academic/Nonprofit Terms; Industry Terms: Not Available to Industry
How to cite: pBIG1A.HMBP.PrS.PRC2-trunc was a gift from Chen Davidovich (Addgene plasmid # 247015 ; http://n2t.net/addgene:247015 ; RRID:Addgene_247015)
